>Addgene plasmid #237041 | SLC35A2-SmBiT Fusion Vector | addgene full sequence | sequence record 471897 | Addgene NGS Result
AAGACGCGTTAATTAAGACGTCGGCAGTGAAAAAAATGCTTTATTTGTGAAATTTGTGATGCTATTGCTT
TATTTGTAACCATTATAAGCTGCAATAAACAAGTTAACAACAACAATTGCATTCATTTTATGTTTCAGGT
TCAGGGGGAGGTGTGGGAGGTTTTTTAAAGCAAGTAAAACCTCTACAAATGTGGTATGGCTGATTATGAT
CCGCGGCCGCAATACGTCGACGTTATCAGCTGACTTCGTACGAGAGCCTAGGATTATGGCGCGCCACTAG
TTATTAATAGTAATCAATTACGGGGTCATTAGTTCATAGCCCATATATGGAGTTCCGCGTTACATAACTT
ACGGTAAATGGCCCGCCTGGCTGACCGCCCAACGACCCCCGCCCATTGACGTCAATAATGACGTATGTTC
CCATAGTAACGCCAATAGGGACTTTCCATTGACGTCAATGGGTGGAGTATTTACGGTAAACTGCCCACTT
GGCAGTACATCAAGTGTATCATATGCCAAGTCCGCCCCCTATTGACGTCAATGACGGTAAATGGCCCGCC
TGGCATTATGCCCAGTACATGACCTTACGGGACTTTCCTACTTGGCAGTACATCTACGTATTAGTCATCG
CTATTACCATGGTGATGCGGTTTTGGCAGTACACCAATGGGCGTGGATAGCGGTTTGACTCACGGGGATT
TCCAAGTCTCCACCCCATTGACGTCAATGGGAGTTTGTTTTGGCACCAAAATCAACGGGACTTTCCAAAA
TGTCGTAATAACCCCGCCCCGTTGACGCAAATGGGCGGTAGGCGTGTACGGTGGGAGGTCTATATAAGCA
GAGCTGGTTTAGTGAACCGTCAGATCACTAGAAGCTTTATTGCGGTAGTTTATCACAGTTAAATTGCTAA
CGCAGTCAGTGCTTCTGACACAACAGTCTCGAACTTAAGCTGCAGAAGTTGGTCGTGAGGCACTGGGCAG
GTAAGTATCAAGGTTACAAGACAGGTTTAAGGAGACCAATAGAAACTGGGCTTGTCGAGACAGAGAAGAC
TCTTGCGTTTCTGATAGGCACCTATTGGTCTTACTGACATCCACTTTGCCTTTCTCTCCACAGGTGTCCA
CTCCCAGTTCAATTACAGCTCTTAAGGCTAGAGTATTAATACGACTCACTATAGGGCTAGCGATCGCCAT
GGCTGCCGTGGGCGCAGGAGGAAGTACGGCAGCACCTGGTCCGGGCGCGGTGTCTGCAGGCGCTCTTGAA
CCTGGGACTGCTTCAGCCGCCCACCGAAGATTGAAGTATATTTCTCTTGCTGTTCTCGTAGTGCAAAATG
CTTCCCTCATCCTTTCTATAAGATACGCTCGGACGTTGCCGGGCGATCGATTTTTCGCAACAACCGCAGT
CGTCATGGCAGAGGTCCTTAAGGGATTGACGTGCCTGCTCCTTCTCTTTGCGCAAAAACGAGGAAATGTA
AAACACCTGGTTCTGTTTCTGCACGAGGCAGTGCTTGTCCAATATGTTGACACACTGAAGTTGGCGGTAC
CCAGCCTCATTTATACTTTGCAAAATAATCTTCAATATGTCGCTATATCAAATTTGCCGGCAGCTACGTT
CCAAGTCACCTACCAACTGAAAATCCTGACAACGGCATTGTTCTCCGTTCTTATGCTGAACCGGTCCTTG
TCCCGACTCCAATGGGCCAGTCTCCTTCTCCTCTTTACAGGGGTCGCCATAGTTCAAGCTCAACAAGCGG
GAGGAGGAGGTCCCCGCCCTCTCGATCAGAATCCGGGAGCCGGGCTCGCGGCTGTGGTGGCCTCCTGCCT
TAGCTCTGGGTTCGCGGGTGTATATTTTGAGAAGATCCTGAAGGGTTCTTCTGGTAGTGTCTGGTTGAGA
AATCTGCAGCTTGGCCTCTTTGGGACGGCCCTCGGGTTGGTGGGTTTGTGGTGGGCGGAGGGCACCGCAG
TCGCAACTCGCGGATTCTTTTTTGGATACACACCAGCTGTTTGGGGTGTCGTATTGAACCAAGCATTTGG
CGGATTGCTCGTGGCGGTTGTTGTGAAATACGCGGACAACATACTGAAGGGATTCGCGACCTCCTTGTCC
ATCGTATTGTCCACCGTCGCCTCAATAAGACTCTTCGGGTTTCATGTAGATCCGCTCTTTGCCTTGGGTG
CTGGGCTTGTCATAGGAGCGGTCTATTTGTACTCCCTGCCTCGGGGAGCAGCGAAAGCCATAGCCTCTGC
TTCCGCGTCTGCCTCCGGTCCGTGCGTCCATCAGCAACCTCCGGGACAGCCGCCGCCTCCACAGTTGTCC
TCCCACCGCGGTGACCTCATAACCGAGCCCTTCCTGCCGAAATTGCTGACCAAAGTGAAGGGATCCGTTT
CTCAAGGCAGTTCAGGTGGTGGCGGGAGCGGAGGTGGAGGCTCGAGCGGTGTGACCGGCTACCGGCTGTT
CGAGGAGATTCTGTAAGGCCGCGACTCTAGAGTCGACCTGCAGGCATGCAAGCTGATTTGGCTGCTGCCA
CCGCTGAGCAAGGCCGCTTCGAGCAGACATGATAAGATACATTGATGAGTTTGGACAAACCACAACTAGA
ATGCAGTGAAAAAAATGCTTTATTTGTGAAATTTGTGATGCTATTGCTTTATTTGTAACCATTATAAGCT
GCAATAAACAAGTTAACAACAACAATTGCATTCATTTTATGTTTCAGGTTCAGGGGGAGATGTGGGAGGT
TTTTTTAAGCAAGTAAAACCTCTACAAATGTGGTAAAATCTTAATTAAGAATTCTAATATAACTTCGTAT
AGCATACATTATACGAAGTTATGGATCCACTGTTGACAATTAATCATCGGCATAGTATATCGGCATAGTA
TAATACGACAAGGTGAGGAACTAAACCCAGGAGGCAGATCATGATTGAACAAGATGGATTGCACGCAGGT
TCTCCGGCCGCTTGGGTGGAGAGGCTATTCGGCTATGACTGGGCACAACAGACAATCGGCTGCTCTGATG
CCGCCGTGTTCCGGCTGTCAGCGCAGGGGCGCCCGGTTCTTTTTGTCAAGACCGACCTGTCCGGTGCCCT
GAATGAACTGCAGGACGAGGCAGCGCGGCTATCGTGGCTGGCCACGACGGGCGTTCCTTGCGCAGCTGTG
CTCGACGTTGTCACTGAAGCGGGAAGGGACTGGCTGCTATTGGGCGAAGTGCCGGGGCAGGATCTCCTGT
CATCTCACCTTGCTCCTGCCGAGAAAGTATCCATCATGGCTGATGCAATGCGGCGGCTGCATACGCTTGA
TCCGGCTACCTGCCCATTCGACCACCAAGCGAAACATCGCATCGAGCGAGCACGTACTCGGATGGAAGCC
GGTCTTGTCGATCAGGATGATCTGGACGAAGAGCATCAGGGGCTCGCGCCAGCCGAACTGTTCGCCAGGC
TCAAGGCGCGCATGCCCGACGGCGAGGATCTCGTCGTGACCCATGGCGATGCCTGCTTGCCGAATATCAT
GGTGGAAAATGGCCGCTTTTCTGGATTCATCGACTGTGGCCGGCTGGGTGTGGCGGACCGCTATCAGGAC
ATAGCGTTGGCTACCCGTGATATTGCTGAAGAGCTTGGCGGCGAATGGGCTGACCGCTTCCTCGTGCTTT
ACGGTATCGCCGCTCCCGATTCGCAGCGCATCGCCTTCTATCGCCTTCTTGACGAGTTCTTCTGATTCGA
AATGACCGACCAAGCGACGCCCAACCGGTATCAGCTCACTCAAAGGCGGTAATACGGTTATCCACAGAAT
CAGGGGATAACGCAGGAAAGAACATGTCAAACATGAGAATTACAACTTATATCGTATGGGGCTGACTTCA
GGTGCTACATTTGAAGAGATAAATTGCACTGAAATCTAGAAATATTTTATCTGATTAATAAGATGATCTT
CTTGAGATCGTTTTGGTCTGCGCGTAATCTCTTGCTCTGAAAACGAAAAAACCGCCTTGCAGGGCGGTTT
TTCGAAGGTTCTCTGAGCTACCAACTCTTTGAACCGAGGTAACTGGCTTGGAGGAGCGCAGTCACCAAAA
CTTGTCCTTTCAGTTTAGCCTTAACCGGCGCATGACTTCAAGACTAACTCCTCTAAATCAATTACCAGTG
GCTGCTGCCAGTGGTGCTTTTGCATGTCTTTCCGGGTTGGACTCAAGACGATAGTTACCGGATAAGGCGC
AGCGGTCGGACTGAACGGGGGGTTCGTGCATACAGTCCAGCTTGGAGCGAACTGCCTACCCGGAACTGAG
TGTCAGGCGTGGAATGAGACAAACGCGGCCATAACAGCGGAATGACACCGGTAAACCGAAAGGCAGGAAC
AGGAGAGCGCACGAGGGAGCCGCCAGGGGGAAACGCCTGGTATCTTTATAGTCCTGTCGGGTTTCGCCAC
CACTGATTTGAGCGTCAGATTTCGTGATGCTTGTCAGGGGGGCGGAGCCTATGGAAAAACGGCTTTGCCG
CGGCCCTCTCACTTCCCTGTTAAGTATCTTCCTGGCATCTTCCAGGAAATCTCCGCCCCGTTCGTAAGCC
ATTTCCGCTCGCCGCAGTCGAACGACCGAGCGTAGCGAGTCAGTGAGCGAGGAAGCGGAATATATCCTGT
ATCACATATTCTGCTGACGCACCGGTGCAGCCTTTTTTCTCCTGCCACATGAAGCACTTCACTGACACCC
TCATCAGTGCCAACATAGTAAGCCAGTATACACTCCGCTAGCGCTGATGTCCGGAATCGTCACACAAAAA
ACCAACACACAGATGTAATGAAAATAAAGATATTTTATTGCGGCCATCGTGATGGCTAGAGTTTAGCCCT
CCCACACATAACCAGAGGGCAGCAATTCACGAATCCCAACTGCCGTCGGCTGTCCATCACTGTCCTTCAC
TATGGCTTTGATCCCAGGATGCAGATCGAGAAGCACCTGTCGGCACCGTCCGCAGGGGCTCAAGATGCCC
CTGTTCTCATTTCCGATCGCGACGATACAAGTCAGGTTGCCAGCTGCCGCAGCAGCAGCAGTGCCCAGCA
CCACGAGTTCTGCACAAGGTCCCCCAGTAAAATGATATACATTGACACCAGTGAAGATGCGGCCGTCGCT
AGAGAGAGCTGCGCTGGCGACGCTGTAGTCTTCAGAGATGGGGATGCTGTTGATTGTAGCCGTTGCTCTT
TCAATGAGGGTGGATTCTTCTTGAGACAAAGGCTTGGCCATGGTGGCGCTAGTGTCAGAAGAATCGAGCT
TTTTGCAAAAGCCTAGGCCTCCAAAAAAGCCTCCTCACTACTTCTGGAATAGCTCAGAGGCCGAGGCGGC
CTCGGCCTCTGCATAAATAAAAAAAATTAGTCAGCCATGGGGCGGAGAATGGGCGGAACTGGGCGGAGTT
AGGGGCGGGATGGGCGGAGTTAGGGGCGGGACTATGGTTGCTGACTAATTGAGATGCATGCTTTGCATAC
TTCTGCCTGCTGGGGAGCCTGGGGACTTTCCACACCTGGTTGCTGACTAATTGAGATGCATGCTTTGCAT
ACTTCTGCCTGCTGGGGAGCCTGGGGACTTTCCACACCCTAACTGACACACATTCCACAGCTGGTTCTTT
CCGCCTCAGAAGGTACCTAACCAAGTTCCTCTTTCAGAGGTTATTTCAGGCCATGGTGCTGCGC
Features (pLannotate 1.2.2; 19 found; start..end, strand, type, name):
     24..105     -  polyA_signal   SV40 poly(A) signal: SV40 polyadenylation signal
    128..211     -  CDS            large T antigen (fragment): large T antigen from SV40 (simian virus 40)
    276..641     +  enhancer       CMV enhancer: human cytomegalovirus immediate early enhancer
    643..842     +  promoter       CMV promoter: human cytomegalovirus (CMV) immediate early promoter
    981..1113    +  intron         chimeric intron: chimera between introns from human β-globin and immunoglobulin heavy chain genes
   1157..1175    +  promoter       T7 promoter: promoter for bacteriophage T7 RNA polymerase
   1189..2376    +  CDS            SLC35A2: S35A2_HUMAN - Also known as UGALT, UGT, UGTL. Experimental evidence at protein level: Swiss-Prot protein existence level 1. Transports nucleotide sugars from the cytosol into Golgi vesicles where glycosyltransferases function. From Homo sapiens (Human).
   2475..2504    +  misc_feature   MCS (fragment): pUC18/19 multiple cloning site
   2553..2674    -  polyA_signal   SV40 poly(A) signal: SV40 polyadenylation signal
   2697..2765    -  CDS            large T antigen (fragment): large T antigen from SV40 (simian virus 40)
   2789..2822    +  protein_bind   loxP: Cre-mediated recombination occurs in the 8-bp core sequence (GCATACAT). Cre recombinase
   2832..2879    +  promoter       EM7 promoter: synthetic bacterial promoter&nbsp
   2911..3702    +  CDS            neo: KKA2_KLEPN - Also known as kan, nptII. Experimental evidence at protein level: Swiss-Prot protein existence level 1. Resistance to kanamycin, neomycin, paromomycin, ribostamycin, butirosin and gentamicin B. From Klebsiella pneumoniae.
   3922..4467    +  rep_origin     p15A ori: Plasmids containing the medium-copy-number p15A origin of replication can be propagated in E. coli cells that contain a second plasmid with the ColE1 origin.
   4555..4610    +  rep_origin     RSF ori (fragment): Plasmids containing the RSF 1030 origin of replication can be propagated in E. coli cells that contain additional plasmids with compatible origins.
   4709..4735    -  misc_feature   bom (fragment): basis of mobility region from pBR322
   4751..4799    -  polyA_signal   poly(A) signal: synthetic polyadenylation signal
   4823..5221    -  CDS            BSD: blasticidin S deaminase; Aspergillus terreus BSD; confers resistance to blasticidin
   5252..5609    -  promoter       SV40 promoter: SV40 enhancer and early promoter
