[The description below was written by a language model from this plasmid's Addgene catalogue record and pLannotate feature annotations shown in this document.]
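Description:
SLC35A2-SmBiT Fusion Vector is a 5,664-nt mammalian expression plasmid built on the pFC220K SmBiT CMV-Blast Flexi backbone. It expresses human SLC35A2, a transporter that moves nucleotide sugars from the cytosol into the Golgi lumen, where they are used by glycosyltransferases. The unmutated coding sequence is fused at its C terminus to the backbone-encoded SmBiT tag. SmBiT itself was not picked up as a separate feature in the annotation, but the catalogue places it downstream of the insert. Transcription is driven by the CMV immediate-early enhancer and promoter, followed by a chimeric β-globin/immunoglobulin intron that generally improves mRNA processing and expression, and it is terminated by an SV40 polyadenylation signal. A T7 promoter just upstream of the open reading frame would also allow in vitro transcription.

In E. coli, the plasmid is selected with kanamycin through an EM7-driven neo (nptII) gene. The annotation tool identifies the origin as p15A with an adjacent RSF-like fragment, whereas the catalogue lists the plasmid as high copy, so the copy-number class is not fully consistent between the two sources. A separate cassette on the opposite strand uses the SV40 enhancer/early promoter to express blasticidin S deaminase with a synthetic poly(A) signal, allowing blasticidin selection of stably transfected mammalian cells. A single loxP site lies upstream of the EM7 promoter, and the record does not state its purpose.

SmBiT is the small peptide half of a split NanoLuc luciferase. It yields luminescence only when brought together with the complementary LgBiT fragment, so the construct is suited to protein–protein interaction or proximity assays involving SLC35A2 in live mammalian cells. The record does not name a specific partner or application.
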