Addgene plasmid #237041: SLC35A2-SmBiT Fusion Vector
Depositing lab: Promega Corporation.
Backbone
  Vector backbone: pFC220K SmBiT CMV-BlastFlexi Vector
  Vector type: Mammalian Expression
  Selectable markers: Blasticidin
Growth in bacteria
  Bacterial resistance: Kanamycin, 50 μg/mL
  Growth temperature: 37°C
  Growth strain: DH5alpha
  Copy number: High Copy
Gene/Insert
  Gene/Insert name: SLC35A2
  Species: H. sapiens (human)
  Mutation: None
  Entrez Gene: SLC35A2 (a.k.a. CDG2M, CDGX, UDP-Gal-Tr, UGALT, UGAT, UGT, UGT1, UGT2, UGTL)
  Promoter: CMV
  Tag / fusion protein: SmBiT (C terminal on backbone)
  Cloning method: Other
How to cite: SLC35A2-SmBiT Fusion Vector was a gift from Promega Corporation (Addgene plasmid # 237041 ; http://n2t.net/addgene:237041 ; RRID:Addgene_237041)
